>Addgene plasmid #38887 | PTPN5 | depositor partial sequence | sequence record 48945 | PTPN5 sequence 933 bps
ATGCACCATCATCATCATCATTCTTCTGGTGTAGATCTGGGTACCGAGAACCTGTACTTCCAATCCATGT
CCCGTGTCCTCCAAGCAGAAGAGCTTCATGAAAAGGCCCTGGACCCTTTCCTGCTGCAGGCGGAATTCTT
TGAAATCCCCATGAACTTTGTGGATCCGAAAGAGTACGACATCCCTGGGCTGGTGCGGAAGAACCGGTAC
AAAACCATACTTCCCAACCCTCACAGCAGAGTGTGTCTGACCTCACCAGACCCTGACGACCCTCTGAGTT
CCTACATCAATGCCAACTACATCCGGGGCTATGGTGGGGAGGAGAAGGTGTACATCGCCACTCAGGGACC
CATCGTCAGCACGGTCGCCGACTTCTGGCGCATGGTGTGGCAGGAGCACACGCCCATCATTGTCATGATC
ACCAACATCGAGGAGATGAACGAGAAATGCACCGAGTATTGGCCGGAGGAGCAGGTGGCGTACGACGGTG
TTGAGATCACTGTGCAGAAAGTCATTCACACGGAGGATTACCGGCTGCGACTCATCTCCCTCAAGAGTGG
GACTGAGGAGCGAGGCCTGAAGCATTACTGGTTCACATCCTGGCCCGACCAGAAGACCCCAGACCGGGCC
CCCCCACTCCTGCACCTGGTGCGGGAGGTGGAGGAGGCAGCCCAGCAGGAGGGGCCCCACTGTGCCCCCA
TCATCGTCCACAGCAGTGCAGGGATTGGGAGGACCGGCTGCTTCATTGCCACCAGCATCTGCTGCCAGCA
GCTGCGGCAGGAGGGTGTAGTGGACATCCTGAAGACCACGTGCCAGCTCCGTCAGGACAGGGGCGGCATG
ATCCAGACATGCGAGCAGTACCAGTTTGTGCACCACGTCATGAGCCTCTACGAAAAGCAGCTGTCCCACC
AGTCCTGACAGTAAAGGTGGATA
