>Addgene plasmid #38887 | PTPN5 | addgene partial sequence | sequence record 51142 | T7 5'-TAATACGACTCACTATAGGG-3'
ATATTTTGTTTACTTTAAGAAGGAGATATACATATGCACCATCATCATCATCATTCTTCTGGTGTAGATC
TGGGTACCGAGAACCTGTACTTCCAATCCATGTCCCGTGTCCTCCAAGCAGAAGAGCTTCATGAAAAGGC
CCTGGACCCTTTCCTGCTGCAGGCGGAATTCTTTGAAATCCCCATGAACTTTGTGGATCCGAAAGAGTAC
GACATCCCTGGGCTGGTGCGGAAGAACCGGTACAAAACCATACTTCCCAACCCTCACAGCAGAGTGTGTC
TGACCTCACCAGACCCTGACGACCCTCTGAGTTCCTACATCAATGCCAACTACATCCGGGGCTATGGTGG
GGAGGAGAAGGTGTACATCGCCACTCAGGGACCCATCGTCAGCACGGTCGCCGACTTCTGGCGCATGGTG
TGGCAGGAGCACACGCCCATCATTGTCATGATCACCAACATCGAGGAGATGAACGAGAAATGCACCGAGT
ATTGGCCGGAGGAGCAGGTGGCGTACGACGGTGTTGAGATCACTGTGCAGAAAGTCATTCACACGGAGGA
TTACCGGCTGCGACTCATCTCCCTCAAGAGTGGGACTGAGGAGCGAGGCCTGAAGCATTACTGGTTCACA
TCCTGGCCCGACCAGAAGACCCCAGACCGGGCCCCCCCACTCCTGCACCTGGTGCGGGAGGTGGAGGAGG
CAGCCCAGCAGGAGGGGCCCCACTGTGCCCCCATCATCGTCCACAGCAGTGCAGGGATTGGGAGGACCGG
CTGCTTCATTGCCACCAGCATCTGCTGCCAGCAGCTGCGGCAGGAGGGTGTAGTGGACATCCTGAAGACC
ACGTGCCAGCTCCGTCAGGACAGGGGCGGCATGATCCAGACATGCGAGCAGTACCAGTTTGTGCACCACG
TCATGAGCCTCTACGAAAAGCAGCTGTCCCACCAGTCCTGACAGTAAAGGTGG
