[The description below was written by a language model from this plasmid's Addgene catalogue record.]
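Description:
PTPN5 is a bacterial expression plasmid built on the pNIC28-Bsa4 backbone from the SGC, made to produce recombinant human protein for structure determination. It is maintained in E. coli under kanamycin selection and is recorded as low copy. The record does not state the origin of replication or name the promoter explicitly. However, T7 and T7-terminator are listed as the sequencing primers, which indicates that the insert sits in a T7 promoter/terminator expression cassette. Such cassettes are normally induced in hosts that supply T7 RNA polymerase. The cloning strain listed, Mach1, serves for propagation rather than expression.

The 933 bp insert encodes part of human PTPN5, the non-receptor protein tyrosine phosphatase type 5 also known as STEP (striatum-enriched phosphatase). It was introduced by ligation-independent cloning. The record cautions that the insert may not be the full open reading frame, so it is best regarded as a defined fragment chosen for crystallography rather than the whole protein, although the exact domain boundaries are not given. The insert carries a C496S substitution, described as an inactivating mutation. Serine replacement of a phosphatase's catalytic cysteine is a common way to obtain a catalytically dead but correctly folded enzyme for structural or substrate-binding work.

An N-terminal His tag followed by a TEV protease site is fused to the insert. The tag allows purification by immobilised metal affinity chromatography, and the TEV site allows the tag to be removed afterwards. The record links the construct to a deposited PDB structure, which fits its stated use in producing protein for structure determination. No feature table was supplied, so element positions cannot be described.
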