Addgene plasmid #38887: PTPN5
Purpose: Bacterial expression for structure determination; may not be full ORF
Depositing lab: Nicola Burgess-Brown. Depositing organization: University of Oxford.
Backbone
  Vector backbone: pNIC28-Bsa4
  Backbone manufacturer: SGC
  Vector type: Bacterial Expression
Growth in bacteria
  Bacterial resistance: Kanamycin, 50 μg/mL
  Growth temperature: 37°C
  Growth strain: Mach1
  Copy number: Low Copy
Gene/Insert
  Gene/Insert name: PTPN5 (alt names: protein tyrosine phosphatase, non-receptor type 5 (striatum-enriched); PDB:2CJZ)
  Species: H. sapiens (human)
  Insert size (bp): 933
  Mutation: C496S inactivating mutation
  Entrez Gene: PTPN5 (a.k.a. PTPSTEP, STEP)
  Tag / fusion protein: His Tev (N terminal on insert)
  Cloning method: Ligation Independent Cloning
  Sequencing primers: 5′ T7; 3′ T7-term
Terms and licenses: Academic/Nonprofit Terms; Industry Terms: Not Available to Industry
How to cite: PTPN5 was a gift from Nicola Burgess-Brown (Addgene plasmid # 38887 ; http://n2t.net/addgene:38887 ; RRID:Addgene_38887)
